>Addgene plasmid #157815 | pDendra2-H4 | addgene full sequence | sequence record 308686 | Addgene NGS Result
GCATTAGTTATTAATAGTAATCAATTACGGGGTCATTAGTTCATAGCCCATATATGGAGTTCCGCGTTAC
ATAACTTACGGTAAATGGCCCGCCTGGCTGACCGCCCAACGACCCCCGCCCATTGACGTCAATAATGACG
TATGTTCCCATAGTAACGCCAATAGGGACTTTCCATTGACGTCAATGGGTGGAGTATTTACGGTAAACTG
CCCACTTGGCAGTACATCAAGTGTATCATATGCCAAGTACGCCCCCTATTGACGTCAATGACGGTAAATG
GCCCGCCTGGCATTATGCCCAGTACATGACCTTATGGGACTTTCCTACTTGGCAGTACATCTACGTATTA
GTCATCGCTATTACCATGGTGATGCGGTTTTGGCAGTACATCAATGGGCGTGGATAGCGGTTTGACTCAC
GGGGATTTCCAAGTCTCCACCCCATTGACGTCAATGGGAGTTTGTTTTGGCACCAAAATCAACGGGACTT
TCCAAAATGTCGTAACAACTCCGCCCCATTGACGCAAATGGGCGGTAGGCGTGTACGGTGGGAGGTCTAT
ATAAGCAGAGCTGGTTTAGTGAACCGTCAGATCCGCTAGCGCTACCGGACTCAGATCTCGAGCTCAAGCT
TCCGCGGCGCCACC
[309 nt withheld, positions 645-953]
GGGTCCGGAAGCGCAGGCAGTGGGGATCCACCGGTCGCCACCATGAACACCCCGGGAATTAACCTGATCA
AGGAGGACATGCGCGTGAAGGTGCACATGGAGGGCAACGTGAACGGCCACGCCTTCGTGATCGAGGGCGA
GGGCAAGGGCAAGCCCTACGAGGGCACCCAGACCGCCAACCTGACCGTGAAGGAGGGCGCCCCCCTGCCC
TTCAGCTACGACATCCTGACCACCGCCGTGCACTACGGCAACCGGGTGTTCACCAAGTACCCCGAGGACA
TCCCCGACTACTTCAAGCAGAGCTTCCCCGAGGGCTACAGCTGGGAGCGCACCATGACCTTCGAGGACAA
GGGCATCTGCACCATCCGCAGCGACATCAGCCTGGAGGGCGACTGCTTCTTCCAGAACGTGCGCTTCAAG
GGCACCAACTTCCCCCCCAACGGCCCCGTGATGCAGAAGAAGACCCTGAAGTGGGAGCCCAGCACCGAGA
AGCTGCACGTGCGCGACGGCCTGCTGGTGGGCAACATCAACATGGCCCTGCTGCTGGAGGGCGGCGGCCA
CTACCTGTGCGACTTCAAGACCACCTACAAGGCCAAGAAGGTGGTGCAGCTGCCCGACGCCCACTTCGTG
GACCACCGCATCGAGATCCTGGGCAACGACAGCGACTACAACAAGGTGAAGCTGTACGAGCACGCCGTGG
CCCGCTACAGCCCCCTGCCCAGCCAGGTGTGGTAAGCGGCCGCGACTCTAGATCATAATCAGCCATACCA
CATTTGTAGAGGTTTTACTTGCTTTAAAAAACCTCCCACACCTCCCCCTGAACCTGAAACATAAAATGAA
TGCAATTGTTGTTGTTAACTTGTTTATTGCAGCTTATAATGGTTACAAATAAAGCAATAGCATCACAAAT
TTCACAAATAAAGCATTTTTTTCACTGCATTCTAGTTGTGGTTTGTCCAAACTCATCAATGTATCTTAAG
GCGTAAATTGTAAGCGTTAATATTTTGTTAAAATTCGCGTTAAATTTTTGTTAAATCAGCTCATTTTTTA
ACCAATAGGCCGAAATCGGCAAAATCCCTTATAAATCAAAAGAATAGACCGAGATAGGGT
[37 nt withheld, positions 2064-2100]
AAAGAACGTGGACTCCAACGTCAAAGG
[49 nt withheld, positions 2128-2176]
T
[91 nt withheld, positions 2178-2268]
G
[124 nt withheld, positions 2270-2393]
CAGGTGGCACTTTTCGGGGAAATGTGCGCGGAACCCCTATTTGTTTATTTTTCTAAATACATTCAAATAT
GTATCCGCTCATGAGACAATAACCCTGATAAATGCTTCAATAATATTGAAAAAGGAAGAGTCCTGAGGCG
GAAAGAACCAGCTGTGGAATGTGTGTCAGTTAGGGTGTGGAAAGTCCCCAGGCTCCCCAGCAGGCAGAAG
TATGCAAAGCATGCATCTCAATTAGTCAGCAACCAGGTGTGGAAAGTCCCCAGGCTCCCCAGCAGGCAGA
AGTATGCAAAGCATGCATCTCAATTAGTCAGCAACCATAGTCCCGCCCCTAACTCCGCCCATCCCGCCCC
TAACTCCGCCCAGTTCCGCCCATTCTCCGCCCCATGGCTGACTAATTTTTTTTATTTATGCAGAGGCCGA
GGCCGCCTCGGCCTCTGAGCTATTCCAGAAGTAGTGAGGAGGCTTTTTTGGAGGCCTAGGCTTTTGCAAA
GATCGATCAAGAGACAGGATGAGGATCGTTTCGCATGATTGAACAAGATGGATTGCACGCAGGTTCTCCG
GCCGCTTGGGTGGAGAGGCTATTCGGCTATGACTGGGCACAACAGACAATCGGCTGCTCTGATGCCGCCG
TGTTCCGGCTGTCAGCGCAGGGGCGCCCGGTTCTTTTTGTCAAGACCGACCTGTCCGGTGCCCTGAATGA
ACTGCAAGACGAGGCAGCGCGGCTATCGTGGCTGGCCACGACGGGCGTTCCTTGCGCAGCTGTGCTCGAC
GTTGTCACTGAAGCGGGAAGGGACTGGCTGCTATTGGGCGAAGTGCCGGGGCAGGATCTCCTGTCATCTC
ACCTTGCTCCTGCCGAGAAAGTATCCATCATGGCTGATGCAATGCGGCGGCTGCATACGCTTGATCCGGC
TACCTGCCCATTCGACCACCAAGCGAAACATCGCATCGAGCGAGCACGTACTCGGATGGAAGCCGGTCTT
GTCGATCAGGATGATCTGGACGAAGAGCATCAGGGGCTCGCGCCAGCCGAACTGTTCGCCAGGCTCAAGG
CGAGCATGCCCGACGGCGAGGATCTCGTCGTGACCCATGGCGATGCCTGCTTGCCGAATATCATGGTGGA
AAATGGCCGCTTTTCTGGATTCATCGACTGTGGCCGGCTGGGTGTGGCGGACCGCTATCAGGACATAGCG
TTGGCTACCCGTGATATTGCTGAAGAGCTTGGCGGCGAATGGGCTGACCGCTTCCTCGTGCTTTACGGTA
TCGCCGCTCCCGATTCGCAGCGCATCGCCTTCTATCGCCTTCTTGACGAGTTCTTCTGAGCGGGACTCTG
GGGTTCGAAATGACCGACCAAGCGACGCCCAACCTGCCATCACGAGATTTCGATTCCACCGCCGCCTTCT
ATGAAAGGTTGGGCTTCGGAATCGTTTTCCGGGACGCCGGCTGGATGATCCTCCAGCGCGGGGATCTCAT
GCTGGAGTTCTTCGCCCACCCTAGGGGGAGGCTAACTGAAACACGGAAGGAGACAATACCGGAAGGAACC
CGCGCTATGACGGCAATAAAAAGACAGAATAAAACGCACGGTGTTGGGTCGTTTGTTCATAAACGCGGGG
TTCGGTCCCAGGGCTGGCACTCTGTCGATACCCCACCGAGACCCCATTGGGGCCAATACGCCCGCGTTTC
TTCCTTTTCCCCACCCCACCCCCCAAGTTCGGGTGAAGGCCCAGGGCTCGCAGCCAACGTCGGGGCGGCA
GGCCCTGCCATAGCCTCAGGTTACTCATATATACTTTAGATTGATTTAAAACTTCATTTTTAATTTAAAA
GGATCTAGGTGAAGATCCTTTTTGATAATCTCATGACCAAAATCCCTTAACGTGAGTTTTCGTTCCACTG
AGCGTCAGACCCCGTAGAAAAGATCAAAGGATCTTCTTGAGATCCTTTTTTTCTGCGCGTAATCTGCTGC
TTGCAAACAAAAAAACCACCGCTACCAGCGGTGGTTTGTTTGCCGGATCAAGAGCTACCAACTCTTTTTC
CGAAGGTAACTGGCTTCAGCAGAGCGCAGATACCAAATACTGTTCTTCTAGTGTAGCCGTAGTTAGGCCA
CCACTTCAAGAACTCTGTAGCACCGCCTACATACCTCGCTCTGCTAATCCTGTTACCAGTGGCTGCTGCC
AGTGGCGATAAGTCGTGTCTTACCGGGTTGGACTCAAGACGATAGTTACCGGATAAGGCGCAGCGGTCGG
GCTGAACGGGGGGTTCGTGCACACAGCCCAGCTTGGAGCGAACGACCTACACCGAACTGAGATACCTACA
GCGTGAGCTATGAGAAAGCGCCACGCTTCCCGAAGGGAGAAAGGCGGACAGGTATCCGGTAAGCGGCAGG
GTCGGAACAGGAGAGCGCACGAGGGAGCTTCCAGGGGGAAACGCCTGGTATCTTTATAGTCCTGTCGGGT
TTCGCCACCTCTGACTTGAGCGTCGATTTTTGTGATGCTCGTCAGGGGGGCGGAGCCTATGGAAAAACGC
CAGCAACGCGGCCTTTTTACGGTTCCTGGCCTTTTGCTGGCCTTTTGCTCACATGTTCTTTCCTGCGTTA
TCCCCTGATTCTGTGGATAACCGTATTACCGCCAT
Features (pLannotate 1.2.2; 15 found; start..end, strand, type, name):
     65..368     +  enhancer       CMV enhancer: human cytomegalovirus immediate early enhancer
    369..572     +  promoter       CMV promoter: human cytomegalovirus (CMV) immediate early promoter
    595..632     +  misc_feature   MCS (fragment): multiple cloning site
    645..953     +  CDS            H4_BOVIN (sequence withheld): Experimental evidence at protein level: Swiss-Prot protein existence level 1. Core component of nucleosome. Nucleosomes wrap and compact DNA into chromatin, limiting DNA accessibility to the cellular machineries which require DNA as a template. Histones thereby play a central role in transcription regulation, DNA repair, DNA replication and chromosomal stability. DNA accessibility is regulated via a complex set of post-translational modifications of histones, also called histone code, and nucleosome remodeling. From Bos taurus (Bovine).
    996..1688    +  CDS            Dendra2: monomeric photoswitchable green-to-red fluorescent protein from Dendronephthya mammalian codon-optimized
   1704..1787    +  CDS            large T antigen (fragment): large T antigen from SV40 (simian virus 40)
   1810..1931    +  polyA_signal   SV40 poly(A) signal: SV40 polyadenylation signal
   1965..2393    -  rep_origin     f1 ori (sequence partly withheld): f1 bacteriophage origin of replication; arrow indicates direction of (+) strand synthesis
   2420..2524    +  promoter       AmpR promoter: bla
   2526..2883    +  promoter       SV40 promoter: SV40 enhancer and early promoter
   2918..3712    +  CDS            NeoR/KanR: aminoglycoside phosphotransferase from Tn5; aph(3')-II (or nptII); confers resistance to neomycin, kanamycin, and G418 (Geneticin®)
   3733..3885    +  CDS            ble (fragment): BLE_KLEPN - Experimental evidence at protein level: Swiss-Prot protein existence level 1. Binding protein with a strong affinity to the bleomycin family of antibiotics. Binds to CL990; an antimitotic-antibiotic compound. From Klebsiella pneumoniae.
   3944..3991    +  polyA_signal   HSV TK poly(A) signal: herpes simplex virus thymidine kinase polyadenylation signal (Cole and Stacy, 1985)
   4082..4098    -  polyA_signal   bGH poly(A) signal (fragment): bovine growth hormone polyadenylation signal
   4320..4908    +  rep_origin     ori: high-copy-number ColE1/pMB1/pBR322/pUC origin of replication
