[The description below was written by a language model from this plasmid's Addgene catalogue record and pLannotate feature annotations shown in this document.]
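Description:
pDendra2-H4 is a mammalian expression plasmid of about 5.0 kb, built on the Dendra2-N1 backbone, that expresses mouse histone H4 (Hist2h4/H4c14) as a fluorescent fusion. The 309 bp H4 coding sequence was inserted between the HindIII and BamHI sites of the multiple cloning site, downstream of the human cytomegalovirus immediate-early enhancer and promoter. It lies upstream of the Dendra2 coding sequence, so the layout is consistent with Dendra2 being fused to the C-terminus of H4 through a short linker derived from the cloning site. The automated annotation labels the histone ORF as bovine H4, which reflects the extreme conservation of H4 protein sequence rather than a discrepancy with the catalogued mouse origin. An SV40 polyadenylation signal terminates the transcript. The short large T antigen fragment annotated just before it is probably a remnant of the SV40-derived 3′ region.

The plasmid is propagated in E. coli from a high-copy ColE1/pUC-type origin and also carries an f1 origin. A single Tn5 aminoglycoside phosphotransferase gene (NeoR/KanR) serves both hosts. A bacterial bla-type promoter drives it for kanamycin selection, and the SV40 enhancer/early promoter drives it for G418 selection in mammalian cells, with an HSV TK polyadenylation signal downstream. The small ble and bGH poly(A) fragments appear to be non-functional backbone remnants.

Dendra2 is a monomeric protein that is photoconverted from green to red. This makes it possible to mark a pool of existing H4 by conversion and distinguish it from H4 synthesised afterwards. The stated purpose is fluorescent tracking of histone H4, and the associated work examined histone distribution patterns in asymmetrically dividing mouse embryonic stem cells.
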