Addgene plasmid #157815: pDendra2-H4
Purpose: Fluorescent reporter for histone H4 tracking
Depositing lab: Xin Chen. Depositing organization: Johns Hopkins University and School of Medicine. Publication: Differential Histone Distribution Patterns in Induced Asymmetrically Dividing Mouse Embryonic Stem Cells. Ma B, Trieu TJ, Cheng J, Zhou S, Tang Q, Xie J, Liu JL, Zhao K, Habib SJ, Chen X. Cell Rep. 2020 Aug 11;32(6):108003. doi: 10.1016/j.celrep.2020.108003. PubMed 32783931.
Backbone
  Vector backbone: Dendra2-N1
  Backbone size w/o insert (bp): 4750
  Total vector size (bp): 5018
  Vector type: Mammalian Expression
  Selectable markers: Neomycin (select with G418)
Growth in bacteria
  Bacterial resistance: Kanamycin, 50 μg/mL
  Growth temperature: 37°C
  Growth strain: DH5alpha
  Copy number: High Copy
Gene/Insert
  Gene/Insert name: H4 (alt name: Hist2h4)
  Species: M. musculus (mouse)
  Insert size (bp): 309
  GenBank ID: 97122
  Entrez Gene: H4c14 (a.k.a. H4, H4c1, H4c11, H4c12, H4c2, H4c3, H4c4, H4c6, H4c8, H4c9, H4f16, Hist2h4, X04652)
  Promoter: CMV
  Cloning method: Restriction Enzyme; 5′ cloning site HindIII (not destroyed); 3′ cloning site BamHI (not destroyed)
  Sequencing primers: 5′ CGCAAATGGGCGGTAGGCGTG; 3′ N/A
Terms and licenses: Academic/Nonprofit Terms; Industry Terms: Not Available to Industry
How to cite: pDendra2-H4 was a gift from Xin Chen (Addgene plasmid # 157815 ; http://n2t.net/addgene:157815 ; RRID:Addgene_157815)
