>Addgene plasmid #157815 | pDendra2-H4 | depositor partial sequence | sequence record 304639 | H4-Dendra2
[309 nt withheld, positions 1-309]
GGGTCCGGAAGCGCAGGCAGTGGGGATCCACCGGTCGCCACCATGAACACCCCGGGAATTAACCTGATCA
AGGAGGACATGCGCGTGAAGGTGCACATGGAGGGCAACGTGAACGGCCACGCCTTCGTGATCGAGGGCGA
GGGCAAGGGCAAGCCCTACGAGGGCACCCAGACCGCCAACCTGACCGTGAAGGAGGGCGCCCCCCTGCCC
TTCAGCTACGACATCCTGACCACCGCCGTGCACTACGGCAACCGGGTGTTCACCAAGTACCCCGAGGACA
TCCCCGACTACTTCAAGCAGAGCTTCCCCGAGGGCTACAGCTGGGAGCGCACCATGACCTTCGAGGACAA
GGGCATCTGCACCATCCGCAGCGACATCAGCCTGGAGGGCGACTGCTTCTTCCAGAACGTGCGCTTCAAG
GGCACCAACTTCCCCCCCAACGGCCCCGTGATGCAGAAGAAGACCCTGAAGTGGGAGCCCAGCACCGAGA
AGCTGCACGTGCGCGACGGCCTGCTGGTGGGCAACATCAACATGGCCCTGCTGCTGGAGGGCGGCGGCCA
CTACCTGTGCGACTTCAAGACCACCTACAAGGCCAAGAAGGTGGTGCAGCTGCCCGACGCCCACTTCGTG
GACCACCGCATCGAGATCCTGGGCAACGACAGCGACTACAACAAGGTGAAGCTGTACGAGCACGCCGTGG
CCCGCTACAGCCCCCTGCCCAGCCAGGTGTGGTAA
